>Addgene plasmid #11026 | pBS mouse IRS-1 | addgene partial sequence | sequence record 17978 | T7 5'-TAATACGACTCACTATAGGG-3'
CCCCCTCGAGGTCGACTTGACGATCCTCTGGCTGCTTCTGGAAGCTGATGCTGGCATAGTTGCTTAAATC
CTCACTGGAGCGTCTTGGGGAGTTGCCCTCATTGCTGCCTAAGGGCTGGTGAGGGGGAGGGGGTGGTAGG
GACTGCTGTTGANANGGGCAGTCCTGAGAGCGCTCCTTGGCCAAATCCAGGTCTATGTAGTTAAGACTCT
TCTCCAAACCCCCAGCAGCCCCACACACTGGAGCCGACTCCTTGGAGACTCCCCCTAGATCCCCAGGTCT
CACCCACACATTCTCAAAGGATGCAGAGCTGTGGCGTTTTACATCCTCACTGCCGCCACCACCACCACCG
CCGCTGCCCCCTACTGCAGCCCCTGCTCCAAAGGGCACCGTATTGCCAGCCCGAGTAGGTGCTGAGAAGG
TCTCAGAGCTATGCCTCCTCCGGCACCCTTGAGTGTCTGCGCGAATCACTTTGGCACTCTGGTTATGGTT
GGGACTGATGTTCACCCTGGTGAATGCACTCATGCCCCCAGGTCCCTGAGGGCCTCCCAGCAAGGAAGAG
TGAGTAGCTTGCTCAGCGATGGCTCCTTG
