[The description below was written by a language model from this plasmid's Addgene catalogue record.]
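Description:
pBS mouse IRS-1 is a cloning plasmid built on the pBluescript SK backbone (about 2.96 kb without insert) that carries the mouse Irs1 coding sequence, which encodes insulin receptor substrate 1, a major adaptor protein that links the activated insulin and IGF-1 receptors to downstream signalling pathways. The insert, roughly 3.7 kb, was placed between BamHI at the 5′ end and SalI at the 3′ end of the polylinker, and both sites remain intact, so the fragment can be excised again with the same enzymes. The plasmid is maintained in E. coli as a high-copy construct under ampicillin selection. The catalogue classes it as a bacterial expression vector, but pBluescript is a general-purpose phagemid used mainly for cloning, sequencing and in vitro transcription rather than for protein production. No feature table accompanies the record, so no dedicated promoter for IRS-1, tag or reporter is documented.

The depositor notes that the insert lacks a stop codon. This suggests the open reading frame was prepared for transfer into other vectors as an in-frame fusion to a C-terminal tag or partner protein, though the record does not state the intended purpose. It also means translation of the fragment would run into downstream vector sequence unless a terminator is supplied by the recipient construct. A T7 primer is listed for sequencing from the 5′ end of the insert, consistent with the phage promoter sites that flank the pBluescript polylinker. In practice the plasmid serves as a source of mouse IRS-1 cDNA for subcloning into expression vectors used in studies of insulin signalling.
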