Addgene plasmid #11026: pBS mouse IRS-1
Depositing lab: Ronald Kahn. Depositing organization: Joslin Diabetes Center.
Backbone
  Vector backbone: pBluescript SK
  Backbone size w/o insert (bp): 2958
  Vector type: Bacterial Expression
Growth in bacteria
  Bacterial resistance: Ampicillin, 100 μg/mL
  Growth temperature: 37°C
  Growth strain: DH5alpha
  Copy number: High Copy
Gene/Insert
  Gene/Insert name: IRS-1
  Species: M. musculus (mouse)
  Insert size (bp): 3700
  Entrez Gene: Irs1 (a.k.a. G972R, IRS-1)
  Cloning method: Restriction Enzyme; 5′ cloning site BamHI (not destroyed); 3′ cloning site SalI (not destroyed)
  Sequencing primers: 5′ T7
Terms and licenses: Academic/Nonprofit Terms; Industry Terms: Not Available to Industry
Depositor comments: No stop codon.
How to cite: pBS mouse IRS-1 was a gift from Ronald Kahn (Addgene plasmid # 11026 ; http://n2t.net/addgene:11026 ; RRID:Addgene_11026)
